>Addgene plasmid #202194 | pUC19/PLIN2-GFP | addgene full sequence | sequence record 405847 | Addgene NGS Result
GAGATACCTACAGCGTGAGCTATGAGAAAGCGCCACGCTTCCCGAAGGGAGAAAGGCGGACAGGTATCCG
GTAAGCGGCAGGGTCGGAACAGGAGAGCGCACGAGGGAGCTTCCAGGGGGAAACGCCTGGTATCTTTATA
GTCCTGTCGGGTTTCGCCACCTCTGACTTGAGCGTCGATTTTTGTGATGCTCGTCAGGGGGGCGGAGCCT
ATGGAAAAACGCCAGCAACGCGGCCTTTTTACGGTTCCTGGCCTTTTGCTGGCCTTTTGCTCACATGTTC
TTTCCTGCGTTATCCCCTGATTCTGTGGATAACCGTATTACCGCCTTTGAGTGAGCTGATACCGCTCGCC
GCAGCCGAACGACCGAGCGCAGCGAGTCAGTGAGCGAGGAAGCGGAAGAGCGCCCAATACGCAAACCGCC
TCTCCCCGCGCGTTGGCCGATTCATTAATGCAGCTGGCACGACAGGTTTCCCGACTGGAAAGCGGGCAGT
GAGCGCAACGCAATTAATGTGAGTTAGCTCACTCATTAGGCACCCCAGGCTTTACACTTTATGCTTCCGG
CTCGTATGTTGTGTGGAATTGTGAGCGGATAACAATTTCACACAGGAAACAGCTATGACCATGATTACGC
CAAGCTTGCATGCCTGCAGGTCGACTCTAGAGAGGATTTTTAAAAGCCAAAGAATCCACATATGTGGTGG
ACACATAACCAGCCTACTGTCATCGAACTAATTTATACATAGCACTGTTGGATCCACTGCTAATTTTAAG
TTTTATTTTTAGCACATTGAGTCACGTACTCTTGCAATTGCCCGCAACCTGACTCAGCAGCTCCAGACCA
CGTGCCACACCCTCCTGTCCAACATCCAAGGTGTACCACAGAACATCCAAGATCAAGCCAAGCACATGGG
GGTGATGGCAGGCGACATCTACTCAGTGTTCCGCAATGCTGCCTCCTTTAAAGAAGTGTCTGACAGCCTC
CTCACTTCTAGCAAGGGGCAGCTGCAGAAAATGAAGGAATCTTTAGATGACGTGATGGATTATCTTGTTA
ACAACACGCCCCTCAACTGGCTGGTAGGTCCCTTTTATCCTCAGCTGACTGAGTCTCAGAATGCTCAGGA
CCAAGGTGCAGAGATGGACAAGAGCAGCCAGGAGACCCAGCGATCTGAGCATAAAACTCATGGCAGCGGC
ATGGTCAGCAAGGGGGAAGAGCTGTTCACTGGTGTAGTCCCCATACTTGTAGAGCTTGACGGTGACGTGA
ACGGACATAAATTTAGCGTTTCAGGCGAGGGAGAGGGTGACGCGACATATGGGAAACTGACACTCAAGTT
CATATGTACTACTGGTAAGCTCCCTGTGCCCTGGCCGACTCTGGTTACCACGCTTACTTATGGTGTACAA
TGTTTCAGTAGATATCCGGACCATATGAAGCAACATGACTTCTTTAAAAGTGCCATGCCTGAAGGGTATG
TACAAGAACGCACAATTTTTTTTAAAGACGATGGTAATTATAAGACTAGGGCGGAGGTTAAATTCGAGGG
AGATACGCTGGTAAACCGCATTGAGCTTAAGGGCATTGATTTCAAAGAGGACGGCAACATTTTGGGACAC
AAACTTGAATATAACTACAATAGTCATAACGTTTACATTATGGCGGACAAACAAAAAAACGGGATAAAAG
TGAACTTTAAGATTCGCCATAATATAGAGGATGGAAGTGTACAACTGGCGGATCACTACCAGCAGAACAC
TCCCATTGGTGACGGTCCCGTCTTGCTGCCCGATAATCACTACTTGTCCACGCAGAGTGCGTTGAGTAAG
GATCCGAATGAAAAGAGGGACCATATGGTGCTCCTTGAATTTGTTACCGCAGCGGGCATCACGCTCGGCA
TGGACGAGCTTTACAAATAGTAAACCTGGCCGTATCACTAGTGCATGCTGTGGCCAGACAGATGACACCT
TTTGTTATGTTGAAATTAACTTGCTAGGCAACCCTAAATTGGGAAGCAAGTAGCTAGTATAAAGGCCCTC
AATTGTAGTTGTTTCCAGCTGAATTAAGAGCTTTAAAGTTTCTGGCATTAGCAGATGATTTCTGTTCACC
TGGTAAGAAAAGAATGATAGGCTTGTCAGAGCCTATAGCCAGAACTCAGAAAAAATTCAAATGCACTTAT
GTTCTCATTCTATGGCCATTGTGTTGCCTCTGTTACTGTTTGTATTGAATAAAAACATCTTCATGTGGGC
TGGGGTAGAAACTGGTGTCTGCTCTGGTGTGATCTGAAAGGCGTCTTCACTGCTTTATCTCATGATGCTT
GCTTGTAAAACTTGATTTTAGTTTTTCATTTCTCAAATAGGAATACTACCTTTGAATTCAATAAAATTCA
CTGCAGGATAGACCAGTTACATGCTGTTTGTTCCATATGCTTTGTGTGTTGCTTTCGTAGAGCTGCTTAA
CCTGCATGACAGAGTTATTATACATACATGAATTTCAATTGGCCTGTTGGGGAGGGATCCCCGGGTACCG
AGCTCGAATTCACTGGCCGTCGTTTTACAACGTCGTGACTGGGAAAACCCTGGCGTTACCCAACTTAATC
GCCTTGCAGCACATCCCCCTTTCGCCAGCTGGCGTAATAGCGAAGAGGCCCGCACCGATCGCCCTTCCCA
ACAGTTGCGCAGCCTGAATGGCGAATGGCGCCTGATGCGGTATTTTCTCCTTACGCATCTGTGCGGTATT
TCACACCGCATATGGTGCACTCTCAGTACAATCTGCTCTGATGCCGCATAGTTAAGCCAGCCCCGACACC
CGCCAACACCCGCTGACGCGCCCTGACGGGCTTGTCTGCTCCCGGCATCCGCTTACAGACAAGCTGTGAC
CGTCTCCGGGAGCTGCATGTGTCAGAGGTTTTCACCGTCATCACCGAAACGCGCGAGACGAAAGGGCCTC
GTGATACGCCTATTTTTATAGGTTAATGTCATGATAATAATGGTTTCTTAGACGTCAGGTGGCACTTTTC
GGGGAAATGTGCGCGGAACCCCTATTTGTTTATTTTTCTAAATACATTCAAATATGTATCCGCTCATGAG
ACAATAACCCTGATAAATGCTTCAATAATATTGAAAAAGGAAGAGTATGAGTATTCAACATTTCCGTGTC
GCCCTTATTCCCTTTTTTGCGGCATTTTGCCTTCCTGTTTTTGCTCACCCAGAAACGCTGGTGAAAGTAA
AAGATGCTGAAGATCAGTTGGGTGCACGAGTGGGTTACATCGAACTGGATCTCAACAGCGGTAAGATCCT
TGAGAGTTTTCGCCCCGAAGAACGTTTTCCAATGATGAGCACTTTTAAAGTTCTGCTATGTGGCGCGGTA
TTATCCCGTATTGACGCCGGGCAAGAGCAACTCGGTCGCCGCATACACTATTCTCAGAATGACTTGGTTG
AGTACTCACCAGTCACAGAAAAGCATCTTACGGATGGCATGACAGTAAGAGAATTATGCAGTGCTGCCAT
AACCATGAGTGATAACACTGCGGCCAACTTACTTCTGACAACGATCGGAGGACCGAAGGAGCTAACCGCT
TTTTTGCACAACATGGGGGATCATGTAACTCGCCTTGATCGTTGGGAACCGGAGCTGAATGAAGCCATAC
CAAACGACGAGCGTGACACCACGATGCCTGTAGCAATGGCAACAACGTTGCGCAAACTATTAACTGGCGA
ACTACTTACTCTAGCTTCCCGGCAACAATTAATAGACTGGATGGAGGCGGATAAAGTTGCAGGACCACTT
CTGCGCTCGGCCCTTCCGGCTGGCTGGTTTATTGCTGATAAATCTGGAGCCGGTGAGCGTGGGTCTCGCG
GTATCATTGCAGCACTGGGGCCAGATGGTAAGCCCTCCCGTATCGTAGTTATCTACACGACGGGGAGTCA
GGCAACTATGGATGAACGAAATAGACAGATCGCTGAGATAGGTGCCTCACTGATTAAGCATTGGTAACTG
TCAGACCAAGTTTACTCATATATACTTTAGATTGATTTAAAACTTCATTTTTAATTTAAAAGGATCTAGG
TGAAGATCCTTTTTGATAATCTCATGACCAAAATCCCTTAACGTGAGTTTTCGTTCCACTGAGCGTCAGA
CCCCGTAGAAAAGATCAAAGGATCTTCTTGAGATCCTTTTTTTCTGCGCGTAATCTGCTGCTTGCAAACA
AAAAAACCACCGCTACCAGCGGTGGTTTGTTTGCCGGATCAAGAGCTACCAACTCTTTTTCCGAAGGTAA
CTGGCTTCAGCAGAGCGCAGATACCAAATACTGTTCTTCTAGTGTAGCCGTAGTTAGGCCACCACTTCAA
GAACTCTGTAGCACCGCCTACATACCTCGCTCTGCTAATCCTGTTACCAGTGGCTGCTGCCAGTGGCGAT
AAGTCGTGTCTTACCGGGTTGGACTCAAGACGATAGTTACCGGATAAGGCGCAGCGGTCGGGCTGAACGG
GGGGTTCGTGCACACAGCCCAGCTTGGAGCGAACGACCTACACCGAACT
Features (pLannotate 1.2.2; 14 found; start..end, strand, type, name):
    400..492     +  CDS            lacI (fragment): lac repressor; lacI; The lac repressor binds to the lac operator to inhibit transcription in E. coli. This inhibition can be relieved by adding lactose or isopropyl-β-D-thiogalactopyranoside (IPTG).
    505..526     +  protein_bind   CAP binding site: CAP binding activates transcription in the presence of cAMP. E. coli catabolite activator protein
    541..571     +  promoter       lac promoter: promoter for the E. coli lac operon
    579..595     +  protein_bind   lac operator: The lac repressor binds to the lac operator to inhibit transcription in E. coli. This inhibition can be relieved by adding lactose or isopropyl-β-D-thiogalactopyranoside (IPTG). lac repressor encoded by lacI
    632..662     -  misc_feature   MCS (fragment): pUC18/19 multiple cloning site
    783..1181    +  CDS            PLIN2 (fragment): PLIN2_HUMAN - Also known as ADFP. Experimental evidence at protein level: Swiss-Prot protein existence level 1. May be involved in development and maintenance of adipose tissue. From Homo sapiens (Human).
   1191..1907    +  CDS            EGFP: EGFP is a basic (constitutively fluorescent) green fluorescent protein published in 1996, derived from Aequorea victoria. It is reported to be a rapidly-maturing weak dimer with moderate acid sensitivity.
   2505..2531    -  misc_feature   MCS (fragment): pUC18/19 multiple cloning site
   2528..2685    +  CDS            lacZα (fragment): LacZα fragment of β-galactosidase; lacZ fragment
   2691..2790    -  misc_feature   bom (fragment): basis of mobility region from pBR322
   2892..2927    -  CDS            rop (fragment): Rop protein, which maintains plasmids at low copy number; rop
   3022..3126    +  promoter       AmpR promoter: bla
   3127..3987    +  CDS            AmpR: β-lactamase; bla; confers resistance to ampicillin, carbenicillin, and related antibiotics
   4158..217     +  rep_origin     ori (across the origin): high-copy-number ColE1/pMB1/pBR322/pUC origin of replication
