[The description below was written by a language model from this plasmid's Addgene catalogue record and pLannotate feature annotations shown in this document.]
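Description:
pUC19/PLIN2-GFP is a homology-directed repair donor plasmid built on the pUC19 cloning backbone, designed to knock a GFP tag into the C-terminus of the endogenous human PLIN2 gene (perilipin 2, also known as ADFP or ADRP, a lipid droplet–associated protein). It is propagated in E. coli as a high-copy plasmid through the ColE1/pUC origin and selected with ampicillin via the β-lactamase (AmpR) gene and its own promoter. The catalogue lists a total size of about 4.6 kb, close to the roughly 4.5 kb sequenced record used for annotation.

The roughly 1.9 kb insert sits within the disrupted pUC19 multiple cloning site, flanked by remnants of the MCS and the lacZα fragment. The annotation shows a fragment of the PLIN2 coding sequence ending just upstream of a complete EGFP open reading frame, consistent with a 5′ homology arm that covers the end of the PLIN2 coding region and is fused to EGFP. The unannotated stretch of about 600 bp following EGFP presumably corresponds to the 3′ homology arm from the PLIN2 locus, although the feature table does not label it. The lac promoter, operator and CAP binding site listed in the record are inherited backbone elements and are not intended to drive expression in mammalian cells; after integration, the fusion would be expressed from the native PLIN2 promoter. No mammalian selection marker is annotated.

The plasmid serves as a repair template for genome editing, generating reporter cells in which endogenous PLIN2 levels can be followed by fluorescence. The associated publication title describes CRISPR-Cas9 screens for regulators of PLIN2 and lipid droplets. The nuclease and guide RNA must be supplied separately, as neither is carried here.
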