Addgene plasmid #202194: pUC19/PLIN2-GFP
Purpose: knock-in donor vector of GFP to the C-terminus of endogenous human PLIN2
Depositing lab: James Olzmann. Depositing organization: University of California, Berkeley. Publication: Parallel CRISPR-Cas9 screens identify mechanisms of PLIN2 and lipid droplet regulation. Roberts MA, Deol KK, Mathiowetz AJ, Lange M, Leto DE, Stevenson J, Hashemi SH, Morgens DW, Easter E, Heydari K, Nalls MA, Bassik MC, Kampmann M, Kopito RR, Faghri F, Olzmann JA. Dev Cell. 2023 Jul 18:S1534-5807(23)00331-3. doi: 10.1016/j.devcel.2023.07.001. PubMed 37494933.
Backbone
  Vector backbone: pUC19
  Backbone size w/o insert (bp): 2686
  Total vector size (bp): 4600
  Modifications to backbone: added C-terminal PLIN2 homology arms
  Vector type: cloning vector
Growth in bacteria
  Bacterial resistance: Ampicillin, 100 μg/mL
  Growth temperature: 37°C
  Growth strain: DH5alpha
  Copy number: High Copy
Gene/Insert
  Gene/Insert name: PLIN2 (alt name: GFP knock-in to C-terminus of PLIN2)
  Species: H. sapiens (human)
  Insert size (bp): 1897
  GenBank ID: NM_001122.4
  Entrez Gene: PLIN2 (a.k.a. ADFP, ADRP)
  Promoter: lac
  Tag / fusion protein: GFP knock-in
  Cloning method: Ligation Independent Cloning
  Sequencing primers: 5′ M13/pUC Reverse; 3′ M13 (-21) Forward
Terms and licenses: Academic/Nonprofit Terms; Industry Terms: Not Available to Industry
How to cite: pUC19/PLIN2-GFP was a gift from James Olzmann (Addgene plasmid # 202194 ; http://n2t.net/addgene:202194 ; RRID:Addgene_202194)
