>Addgene plasmid #202194 | pUC19/PLIN2-GFP | depositor partial sequence | sequence record 392368 | M13 (-21) Forward
GCGGAGGTTAAATTCGAGGGAGATACGCTGGTAAACCGCATTGAGCTTAAGGGCATTGATTTCAAAGAGG
ACGGCAACATTTTGGGACACAAACTTGAATATAACTACAATAGTCATAACGTTTACATTATGGCGGACAA
ACAAAAAAACGGGATAAAAGTGAACTTTAAGATTCGCCATAATATAGAGGATGGAAGTGTACAACTGGCG
GATCACTACCAGCAGAACACTCCCATTGGTGACGGTCCCGTCTTGCTGCCCGATAATCACTACTTGTCCA
CGCAGAGTGCGTTGAGTAAGGATCCGAATGAAAAGAGGGACCATATGGTGCTCCTTGAATTTGTTACCGC
AGCGGGCATCACGCTCGGCATGGACGAGCTTTACAAATAGTAAACCTGGCCGTATCACTAGTGCATGCTG
TGGCCAGACAGATGACACCTTTTGTTATGTTGAAATTAACTTGCTAGGCAACCCTAAATTGGGAAGCAAG
TAGCTAGTATAAAGGCCCTCAATTGTAGTTGTTTCCAGCTGAATTAAGAGCTTTAAAGTTTCTGGCATTA
GCAGATGATTTCTGTTCACCTGGTAAGAAAAGAATGATAGGCTTGTCAGAGCCTATAGCCAGAACTCAGA
AAAAATTCAAATGCACTTATGTTCTCATTCTATGGCCATTGTGTTGCCTCTGTTACTGTTTGTATTGAAT
AAAAACATCTTCATGTGGGCTGGGGTAGAAACTGGTGTCTGCTCTGGTGTGATCTGAAAGGCGTCTTCAC
TGCTTTATCTCATGATGCTTGCTTGTAAAACTTGATTTTAGTTTTTCATTTCTCAAATAGGAATACTACC
TTTGAATTCAATAAAATTCACTGCAGGATAGACCAGTTACATGCTGTTTGTTCCATATGCTTTGTGTGTT
GCTTTCGTAGAGCTGCTTAACCTGCATGACAGAGTTATTATACATACATGAATTTCAATTGGCCTGTGGG
AGGATCCCCCCGTCAGTACA
