>Addgene plasmid #202194 | pUC19/PLIN2-GFP | depositor partial sequence | sequence record 392369 | M13/pUC Reverse
GGGGGAGTGAATGATTACGCCAAGCTTGCGTGCCTGCGAGGTCGGACTGCTAGAGAGGATTTTTAAAAGC
CAAAGAATCCACATATGTGGTGGACACATAACCAGCCTACTGTCATCGAACTAATTTATACATAGCACTG
TTGGATCCACTGCTAATTTTAAGTTTTATTTTTAGCACATTGAGTCACGTACTCTTGCAATTGCCCGCAA
CCTGACTCAGCAGCTCCAGACCACGTGCCACACCCTCCTGTCCAACATCCAAGGTGTACCACAGAACATC
CAAGATCAAGCCAAGCACATGGGGGTGATGGCAGGCGACATCTACTCAGTGTTCCGCAATGCTGCCTCCT
TTAAAGAAGTGTCTGACAGCCTCCTCACTTCTAGCAAGGGGCAGCTGCAGAAAATGAAGGAATCTTTAGA
TGACGTGATGGATTATCTTGTTAACAACACGCCCCTCAACTGGGTGGTAGGTCCCTTTTATCCTCAGCTG
ACTGAGTCTCAGAATGCTCAGGACCAAGGTGCAGAGATGGACAAGAGCAGCCAGGAGACCCAGCGATCTG
AGCATAAAACTCATGGCAGCGGCATGGTCAGCAAGGGGGAAGAGCTGTTCACTGGTGTAGTCCCCATACT
TGTAGAGCTTGACGGTGACGTGAACGGACATAAATTTAGCGTTTCAGGCGAGGGAGAGGGTGACGCGACA
TATGGGAAACTGACACTCAAGTTCATATGTACTACTGGTAAGCTCCCTGTGCCCTGGCCGACTCTGGTTA
CCACGCTTACTTATGGTGTACAATGTTTCAGTAGATATCCGGACCATATGAAGCAACATGACTTCTTTAA
AAGTGCCATGCCTGAAGGGTATGTACAAGAACGCACAATTTTTTTTAAAGACGATGGTAATTATAAGACT
AGGCGGAGGTTAAATTCGAGGGAGATACGCTGGTAAACCGCATTGAGCTTAAGGCATTGATTTCAAGAGG
ACGGCACATTTTGGGACACA
